Addgene plasmid #169222: TVBB N-term-mTurquoise2
Purpose: Targeting vector backbone to support a knock-in of mTurquoise2-Linker at the N-terminus of a target locus
Depositing lab: Hugo Snippert. Publication: Efficient and error-free fluorescent gene tagging in human organoids without double-strand DNA cleavage. Bollen Y, Hageman JH, van Leenen P, Derks LLM, Ponsioen B, Buissant des Amorie JR, Verlaan-Klink I, van den Bos M, Terstappen LWMM, van Boxtel R, Snippert HJG. PLoS Biol. 2022 Jan 28;20(1):e3001527. doi: 10.1371/journal.pbio.3001527. PubMed 35089911.
Backbone
  Vector backbone: Minimalistic Amp + ColE1 backbone
  Backbone size w/o insert (bp): 1969
  Total vector size (bp): 2774
  Modifications to backbone: PCR amplified minimalistic backbone segment
  Vector type: Targeting vector backbone
Growth in bacteria
  Bacterial resistance: Ampicillin, 100 μg/mL
  Growth temperature: 37°C
  Growth strain: DH5alpha
  Growth instructions: Grow at 30C for a few hours after overnight growth at 37C to amplify the plasmid copy number
  Copy number: Low Copy
Gene/Insert
  Gene/Insert name: Double SapI flanked mTurquoise2
  Species: Synthetic
  Insert size (bp): 805
  Cloning method: Gibson Cloning
  Sequencing primers: 5′ caaataggggttccgcgcac; 3′ ttaccgcctttgagtgagctga
Terms and licenses: Academic/Nonprofit Terms; Industry Terms: Not Available to Industry
How to cite: TVBB N-term-mTurquoise2 was a gift from Hugo Snippert (Addgene plasmid # 169222 ; http://n2t.net/addgene:169222 ; RRID:Addgene_169222)
