[The description below was written by a language model from this plasmid's Addgene catalogue record and pLannotate feature annotations shown in this document.]
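Description:
TVBB N-term-mTurquoise2 is a compact (2,774 bp) targeting vector backbone, designed as a starting point for building homology-directed donor plasmids that knock an mTurquoise2-linker tag into the N-terminus of a chosen gene. The backbone is a PCR-amplified, minimal segment of about 2 kb that carries little beyond what is needed for propagation in E. coli: a ColE1-type origin of replication and the β-lactamase gene (AmpR) with its native bla promoter for ampicillin selection. A short fragment annotated as the pBR322 basis-of-mobility region is also detected. The catalogue entry lists the plasmid as low copy, whereas the automated annotation labels the origin as a high-copy ColE1/pMB1/pUC type; the record does not resolve this difference.

The payload is a synthetic insert of roughly 800 bp, assembled by Gibson cloning and described as "double SapI flanked mTurquoise2". It contains the coding sequence of mTurquoise2, a bright, monomeric, rapidly maturing cyan fluorescent protein derived from Aequorea victoria GFP. SapI is a type IIS restriction enzyme that cuts outside its recognition site, so paired sites on each side of the fluorophore presumably allow seamless insertion of locus-specific 5′ and 3′ homology arms, although the feature table does not annotate the sites or the linker themselves. No eukaryotic promoter, terminator or selection cassette is annotated, consistent with a design in which the tag relies on the endogenous regulatory elements of the targeted locus once integrated in frame. The associated work concerns fluorescent gene tagging in human organoids without double-strand DNA cleavage, and this backbone serves as a modular template for generating such N-terminal knock-in donors.
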