Features (pLannotate 1.2.2; 5 found; start..end, strand, type, name):
     46..906     -  CDS            AmpR: β-lactamase; bla; confers resistance to ampicillin, carbenicillin, and related antibiotics
    907..1011    -  promoter       AmpR promoter: bla
   1038..1082    +  misc_feature   bom (fragment): basis of mobility region from pBR322
   1118..1831    +  CDS            mTurquoise2: mTurquoise2 is a basic (constitutively fluorescent) cyan fluorescent protein published in 2012, derived from Aequorea victoria. It is reported to be a rapidly-maturing monomer with very low acid sensitivity.
   2061..2649    -  rep_origin     ori: high-copy-number ColE1/pMB1/pBR322/pUC origin of replication
>Addgene plasmid #169222 | TVBB N-term-mTurquoise2 | addgene full sequence | sequence record 332674 | Addgene NGS Result
TTTTAAATCAATCTAAAGTATATATGAGTAAACTTGGTCTGACAGTTACCAATGCTTAATCAGTGAGGCA
CCTATCTCAGCGATCTGTCTATTTCGTTCATCCATAGTTGCCTGACTCCCCGTCGTGTAGATAACTACGA
TACGGGAGGGCTTACCATCTGGCCCCAGTGCTGCAATGATACCGCGAGACCCACGCTCACCGGCTCCAGA
TTTATCAGCAATAAACCAGCCAGCCGGAAGGGCCGAGCGCAGAAGTGGTCCTGCAACTTTATCCGCCTCC
ATCCAGTCTATTAATTGTTGCCGGGAAGCTAGAGTAAGTAGTTCGCCAGTTAATAGTTTGCGCAACGTTG
TTGCCATTGCTACAGGCATCGTGGTGTCACGCTCGTCGTTTGGTATGGCTTCATTCAGCTCCGGTTCCCA
ACGATCAAGGCGAGTTACATGATCCCCCATGTTGTGCAAAAAAGCGGTTAGCTCCTTCGGTCCTCCGATC
GTTGTCAGAAGTAAGTTGGCCGCAGTGTTATCACTCATGGTTATGGCAGCACTGCATAATTCTCTTACTG
TCATGCCATCCGTAAGATGCTTTTCTGTGACTGGTGAGTACTCAACCAAGTCATTCTGAGAATAGTGTAT
GCGGCGACCGAGTTGCTCTTGCCCGGCGTCAATACGGGATAATACCGCGCCACATAGCAGAACTTTAAAA
GTGCTCATCATTGGAAAACGTTCTTCGGGGCGAAAACTCTCAAGGATCTTACCGCTGTTGAGATCCAGTT
CGATGTAACCCACTCGTGCACCCAACTGATCTTCAGCATCTTTTACTTTCACCAGCGTTTCTGGGTGAGC
AAAAACAGGAAGGCAAAATGCCGCAAAAAAGGGAATAAGGGCGACACGGAAATGTTGAATACTCATACTC
TTCCTTTTTCAATATTATTGAAGCATTTATCAGGGTTATTGTCTCATGAGCGGATACATATTTGAATGTA
TTTAGAAAAATAAACAAATAGGGGTTCCGCGCACATTTCCCCGAAAAGTGCCACCTGATGCGGTGTGAAA
TACCGCACAGATGCGTAAGGAGAAAATACCGCTACGGAAGAGCGCGATCGCGTTTAAAGGCTCTTCAGTG
AGCAAGGGAGAGGAGCTGTTCACCGGGGTGGTGCCCATCCTGGTCGAGCTGGACGGCGACGTAAATGGCC
ACAAGTTCAGCGTGTCCGGCGAGGGCGAGGGCGATGCCACCTACGGCAAGCTGACCCTGAAGTTCATCTG
CACCACCGGAAAGCTGCCTGTGCCCTGGCCAACCCTCGTGACCACCCTGTCTTGGGGCGTGCAGTGCTTC
GCCAGATACCCTGACCACATGAAGCAGCACGACTTCTTCAAGTCTGCCATGCCCGAAGGCTACGTCCAGG
AGAGGACCATCTTCTTCAAGGACGACGGCAACTACAAGACCCGCGCCGAGGTGAAGTTCGAGGGCGACAC
CCTGGTGAACAGAATCGAGCTGAAGGGCATCGACTTCAAGGAGGACGGAAACATCCTGGGGCACAAGCTG
GAGTACAACTACTTCTCTGACAACGTCTATATCACCGCCGACAAGCAGAAGAATGGCATCAAGGCCAACT
TCAAGATCCGCCACAACATCGAGGATGGCGGAGTGCAGCTCGCCGATCACTACCAGCAGAATACCCCTAT
CGGCGACGGCCCCGTGCTGCTGCCCGACAACCACTACCTGAGCACCCAGTCCAAGCTGAGCAAAGACCCC
AACGAGAAGAGAGATCACATGGTCCTGCTGGAGTTCGTGACCGCCGCCGGGATCACTCTCGGAATGGACG
AGCTGTACAAGGGCGGAGGCGGCAGCGCCAGCCGAAGAGCGTTTAAACGCGAACCGGCTCTTCGAATTCC
TCGCTCACTGACTCGCTGCGCTCGGTCGTTCGGCTGCGGCGAGCGGTATCAGCTCACTCAAAGGCGGTAA
TACGGTTATCCACAGAATCAGGGGATAACGCAGGAAAGAACATGTGAGCAAAAGGCCAGCAAAAGGCCAG
GAACCGTAAAAAGGCCGCGTTGCTGGCGTTTTTCCATAGGCTCCGCCCCCCTGACGAGCATCACAAAAAT
CGACGCTCAAGTCAGAGGTGGCGAAACCCGACAGGACTATAAAGATACCAGGCGTTTCCCCCTGGAAGCT
CCCTCGTGCGCTCTCCTGTTCCGACCCTGCCGCTTACCGGATACCTGTCCGCCTTTCTCCCTTCGGGAAG
CGTGGCGCTTTCTCATAGCTCACGCTGTAGGTATCTCAGTTCGGTGTAGGTCGTTCGCTCCAAGCTGGGC
TGTGTGCACGAACCCCCCGTTCAGCCCGACCGCTGCGCCTTATCCGGTAACTATCGTCTTGAGTCCAACC
CGGTAAGACACGACTTATCGCCACTGGCAGCAGCCACTGGTAACAGGATTAGCAGAGCGAGGTATGTAGG
CGGTGCTACAGAGTTCTTGAAGTGGTGGCCTAACTACGGCTACACTAGAAGAACAGTATTTGGTATCTGC
GCTCTGCTGAAGCCAGTTACCTTCGGAAAAAGAGTTGGTAGCTCTTGATCCGGCAAACAAACCACCGCTG
GTAGCGGTGGTTTTTTTGTTTGCAAGCAGCAGATTACGCGCAGAAAAAAAGGATCTCAAGAAGATCCTTT
GATCTTTTCTACGGGGTCTGACGCTCAGTGGAACGAAAACTCACGTTAAGGGATTTTGGTCATGAGATTA
TCAAAAAGGATCTTCACCTAGATCCTTTTAAATTAAAAATGAAG
